>Addgene plasmid #124307 | pLC-HA active Nedd8-P2A-Hygro | addgene full sequence | sequence record 242563 | Addgene NGS Result
AAAAAGCCTGAACTCACCGCGACGTCTGTCGAGAAGTTTCTGATCGAAAAGTTCGACAGCGTCTCCGACC
TGATGCAGCTCTCGGAGGGCGAAGAATCTCGTGCTTTCAGCTTCGATGTAGGAGGGCGTGGATATGTCCT
GCGGGTAAATAGCTGCGCCGATGGTTTCTACAAAGATCGTTATGTTTATCGGCACTTTGCATCGGCCGCG
CTCCCGATTCCGGAAGTGCTTGACATTGGGGAATTCAGCGAGAGCCTGACCTATTGCATCTCCCGCCGTG
CACAGGGTGTCACGTTGCAAGACCTGCCTGAAACCGAACTGCCCGCTGTTCTGCAGCCGGTCGCGGAGGC
CATGGATGCGATCGCTGCGGCCGATCTTAGCCAGACGAGCGGGTTCGGCCCATTCGGACCGCAAGGAATC
GGTCAATACACTACATGGCGTGATTTCATATGCGCGATTGCTGATCCCCATGTGTATCACTGGCAAACTG
TGATGGACGACACCGTCAGTGCGTCCGTCGCGCAGGCTCTCGATGAGCTGATGCTTTGGGCCGAGGACTG
CCCCGAAGTCCGGCACCTCGTGCACGCGGATTTCGGCTCCAACAATGTCCTGACGGACAATGGCCGCATA
ACAGCGGTCATTGACTGGAGCGAGGCGATGTTCGGGGATTCCCAATACGAGGTCGCCAACATCTTCTTCT
GGAGGCCGTGGTTGGCTTGTATGGAGCAGCAGACGCGCTACTTCGAGCGGAGGCATCCGGAGCTTGCAGG
ATCGCCGCGGCTCCGGGCGTATATGCTCCGCATTGGTCTTGACCAACTCTATCAGAGCTTGGTTGACGGC
AATTTCGATGATGCAGCTTGGGCGCAGGGTCGATGCGACGCAATCGTCCGATCCGGAGCCGGGACTGTCG
GGCGTACACAAATCGCCCGCAGAAGCGCGGCCGTCTGGACCGATGGCTGTGTAGAAGTACTCGCCGATAG
TGGAAACCGACGCCCCAGCACTCGTCCGAGGGCAAAGGAATAGGAATTCGTCGAGGGACCTAATAACTTC
GTATAGCATACATTATACGAAGTTATACATGTTTAAGGGTTCCGGTTCCACTAGGTACAATTCGATATCA
AGCTTATCGATAATCAACCTCTGGATTACAAAATTTGTGAAAGATTGACTGGTATTCTTAACTATGTTGC
TCCTTTTACGCTATGTGGATACGCTGCTTTAATGCCTTTGTATCATGCTATTGCTTCCCGTATGGCTTTC
ATTTTCTCCTCCTTGTATAAATCCTGGTTGCTGTCTCTTTATGAGGAGTTGTGGCCCGTTGTCAGGCAAC
GTGGCGTGGTGTGCACTGTGTTTGCTGACGCAACCCCCACTGGTTGGGGCATTGCCACCACCTGTCAGCT
CCTTTCCGGGACTTTCGCTTTCCCCCTCCCTATTGCCACGGCGGAACTCATCGCCGCCTGCCTTGCCCGC
TGCTGGACAGGGGCTCGGCTGTTGGGCACTGACAATTCCGTGGTGTTGTCGGGGAAATCATCGTCCTTTC
CTTGGCTGCTCGCCTGTGTTGCCACCTGGATTCTGCGCGGGACGTCCTTCTGCTACGTCCCTTCGGCCCT
CAATCCAGCGGACCTTCCTTCCCGCGGCCTGCTGCCGGCTCTGCGGCCTCTTCCGCGTCTTCGCCTTCGC
CCTCAGACGAGTCGGATCTCCCTTTGGGCCGCCTCCCCGCATCGATACCGTCGACCTCGATCGAGACCTA
GAAAAACATGGAGCAATCACAAGTAGCAATACAGCAGCTACCAATGCTGATTGTGCCTGGCTAGAAGCAC
AAGAGGAGGAGGAGGTGGGTTTTCCAGTCACACCTCAGGTACCTTTAAGACCAATGACTTACAAGGCAGC
TGTAGATCTTAGCCACTTTTTAAAAGAAAAGGGGGGACTGGAAGGGCTAATTCACTCCCAACGAAGACAA
GATATCCTTGATCTGTGGATCTACCACACACAAGGCTACTTCCCTGATTGGCAGAACTACACACCAGGGC
CAGGGATCAGATATCCACTGACCTTTGGATGGTGCTACAAGCTAGTACCAGTTGAGCAAGAGAAGGTAGA
AGAAGCCAATGAAGGAGAGAACACCCGCTTGTTACACCCTGTGAGCCTGCATGGGATGGATGACCCGGAG
AGAGAAGTATTAGAGTGGAGGTTTGACAGCCGCCTAGCATTTCATCACATGGCCCGAGAGCTGCATCCGG
ACTGTACTGGGTCTCTCTGGTTAGACCAGATCTGAGCCTGGGAGCTCTCTGGCTAACTAGGGAACCCACT
GCTTAAGCCTCAATAAAGCTTGCCTTGAGTGCTTCAAGTAGTGTGTGCCCGTCTGTTGTGTGACTCTGGT
AACTAGAGATCCCTCAGACCCTTTTAGTCAGTGTGGAAAATCTCTAGCAGCATGTGAGCAAAAGGCCAGC
AAAAGGCCAGGAACCGTAAAAAGGCCGCGTTGCTGGCGTTTTTCCATAGGCTCCGCCCCCCTGACGAGCA
TCACAAAAATCGACGCTCAAGTCAGAGGTGGCGAAACCCGACAGGACTATAAAGATACCAGGCGTTTCCC
CCTGGAAGCTCCCTCGTGCGCTCTCCTGTTCCGACCCTGCCGCTTACCGGATACCTGTCCGCCTTTCTCC
CTTCGGGAAGCGTGGCGCTTTCTCATAGCTCACGCTGTAGGTATCTCAGTTCGGTGTAGGTCGTTCGCTC
CAAGCTGGGCTGTGTGCACGAACCCCCCGTTCAGCCCGACCGCTGCGCCTTATCCGGTAACTATCGTCTT
GAGTCCAACCCGGTAAGACACGACTTATCGCCACTGGCAGCAGCCACTGGTAACAGGATTAGCAGAGCGA
GGTATGTAGGCGGTGCTACAGAGTTCTTGAAGTGGTGGCCTAACTACGGCTACACTAGAAGAACAGTATT
TGGTATCTGCGCTCTGCTGAAGCCAGTTACCTTCGGAAAAAGAGTTGGTAGCTCTTGATCCGGCAAACAA
ACCACCGCTGGTAGCGGTGGTTTTTTTGTTTGCAAGCAGCAGATTACGCGCAGAAAAAAAGGATCTCAAG
AAGATCCTTTGATCTTTTCTACGGGGTCTGACGCTCAGTGGAACGAAAACTCACGTTAAGGGATTTTGGT
CATGAGATTATCAAAAAGGATCTTCACCTAGATCCTTTTAAATTAAAAATGAAGTTTTAAATCAATCTAA
AGTATATATGAGTAAACTTGGTCTGACAGTTACCAATGCTTAATCAGTGAGGCACCTATCTCAGCGATCT
GTCTATTTCGTTCATCCATAGTTGCCTGACTCCCCGTCGTGTAGATAACTACGATACGGGAGGGCTTACC
ATCTGGCCCCAGTGCTGCAATGATACCGCGAGACCCACGCTCACCGGCTCCAGATTTATCAGCAATAAAC
CAGCCAGCCGGAAGGGCCGAGCGCAGAAGTGGTCCTGCAACTTTATCCGCCTCCATCCAGTCTATTAATT
GTTGCCGGGAAGCTAGAGTAAGTAGTTCGCCAGTTAATAGTTTGCGCAACGTTGTTGCCATTGCTACAGG
CATCGTGGTGTCACGCTCGTCGTTTGGTATGGCTTCATTCAGCTCCGGTTCCCAACGATCAAGGCGAGTT
ACATGATCCCCCATGTTGTGCAAAAAAGCGGTTAGCTCCTTCGGTCCTCCGATCGTTGTCAGAAGTAAGT
TGGCCGCAGTGTTATCACTCATGGTTATGGCAGCACTGCATAATTCTCTTACTGTCATGCCATCCGTAAG
ATGCTTTTCTGTGACTGGTGAGTACTCAACCAAGTCATTCTGAGAATAGTGTATGCGGCGACCGAGTTGC
TCTTGCCCGGCGTCAATACGGGATAATACCGCGCCACATAGCAGAACTTTAAAAGTGCTCATCATTGGAA
AACGTTCTTCGGGGCGAAAACTCTCAAGGATCTTACCGCTGTTGAGATCCAGTTCGATGTAACCCACTCG
TGCACCCAACTGATCTTCAGCATCTTTTACTTTCACCAGCGTTTCTGGGTGAGCAAAAACAGGAAGGCAA
AATGCCGCAAAAAAGGGAATAAGGGCGACACGGAAATGTTGAATACTCATACTCTTCCTTTTTCAATATT
ATTGAAGCATTTATCAGGGTTATTGTCTCATGAGCGGATACATATTTGAATGTATTTAGAAAAATAAACA
AATAGGGGTTCCGCGCACATTTCCCCGAAAAGTGCCACCTGACGTCGACGGATCGGGAGATCTCCCGATC
CCCTATGGTGCACTCTCAGTACAATCTGCTCTGATGCCGCATAGTTAAGCCAGTATCTGCTCCCTGCTTG
TGTGTTGGAGGTCGCTGAGTAGTGCGCGAGCAAAATTTAAGCTACAACAAGGCAAGGCTTGACCGACAAT
TGCATGAAGAATCTGCTTAGGGTTAGGCGTTTTGCGCTGCTTCGCGATGTACGGGCCAGATATACGCGTT
GACATTGATTATTGACTAGTTATTAATAGTAATCAATTACGGGGTCATTAGTTCATAGCCCATATATGGA
GTTCCGCGTTACATAACTTACGGTAAATGGCCCGCCTGGCTGACCGCCCAACGACCCCCGCCCATTGACG
TCAATAATGACGTATGTTCCCATAGTAACGCCAATAGGGACTTTCCATTGACGTCAATGGGTGGAGTATT
TACGGTAAACTGCCCACTTGGCAGTACATCAAGTGTATCATATGCCAAGTACGCCCCCTATTGACGTCAA
TGACGGTAAATGGCCCGCCTGGCATTATGCCCAGTACATGACCTTATGGGACTTTCCTACTTGGCAGTAC
ATCTACGTATTAGTCATCGCTATTACCATGGTGATGCGGTTTTGGCAGTACATCAATGGGCGTGGATAGC
GGTTTGACTCACGGGGATTTCCAAGTCTCCACCCCATTGACGTCAATGGGAGTTTGTTTTGGCACCAAAA
TCAACGGGACTTTCCAAAATGTCGTAACAACTCCGCCCCATTGACGCAAATGGGCGGTAGGCGTGTACGG
TGGGAGGTCTATATAAGCAGCGCGTTTTGCCTGTACTGGGTCTCTCTGGTTAGACCAGATCTGAGCCTGG
GAGCTCTCTGGCTAACTAGGGAACCCACTGCTTAAGCCTCAATAAAGCTTGCCTTGAGTGCTTCAAGTAG
TGTGTGCCCGTCTGTTGTGTGACTCTGGTAACTAGAGATCCCTCAGACCCTTTTAGTCAGTGTGGAAAAT
CTCTAGCAGTGGCGCCCGAACAGGGACTTGAAAGCGAAAGGGAAACCAGAGGAGCTCTCTCGACGCAGGA
CTCGGCTTGCTGAAGCGCGCACGGCAAGAGGCGAGGGGCGGCGACTGGTGAGTACGCCAAAAATTTTGAC
TAGCGGAGGCTAGAAGGAGAGAGATGGGTGCGAGAGCGTCAGTATTAAGCGGGGGAGAATTAGATCGCGA
TGGGAAAAAATTCGGTTAAGGCCAGGGGGAAAGAAAAAATATAAATTAAAACATATAGTATGGGCAAGCA
GGGAGCTAGAACGATTCGCAGTTAATCCTGGCCTGTTAGAAACATCAGAAGGCTGTAGACAAATACTGGG
ACAGCTACAACCATCCCTTCAGACAGGATCAGAAGAACTTAGATCATTATATAATACAGTAGCAACCCTC
TATTGTGTGCATCAAAGGATAGAGATAAAAGACACCAAGGAAGCTTTAGACAAGATAGAGGAAGAGCAAA
ACAAAAGTAAGACCACCGCACAGCAAGCGGCCGGCCGCTGATCTTCAGACCTGGAGGAGGAGATATGAGG
GACAATTGGAGAAGTGAATTATATAAATATAAAGTAGTAAAAATTGAACCATTAGGAGTAGCACCCACCA
AGGCAAAGAGAAGAGTGGTGCAGAGAGAAAAAAGAGCAGTGGGAATAGGAGCTTTGTTCCTTGGGTTCTT
GGGAGCAGCAGGAAGCACTATGGGCGCAGCGTCAATGACGCTGACGGTACAGGCCAGACAATTATTGTCT
GGTATAGTGCAGCAGCAGAACAATTTGCTGAGGGCTATTGAGGCGCAACAGCATCTGTTGCAACTCACAG
TCTGGGGCATCAAGCAGCTCCAGGCAAGAATCCTGGCTGTGGAAAGATACCTAAAGGATCAACAGCTCCT
GGGGATTTGGGGTTGCTCTGGAAAACTCATTTGCACCACTGCTGTGCCTTGGAATGCTAGTTGGAGTAAT
AAATCTCTGGAACAGATTTGGAATCACACGACCTGGATGGAGTGGGACAGAGAAATTAACAATTACACAA
GCTTAATACACTCCTTAATTGAAGAATCGCAAAACCAGCAAGAAAAGAATGAACAAGAATTATTGGAATT
AGATAAATGGGCAAGTTTGTGGAATTGGTTTAACATAACAAATTGGCTGTGGTATATAAAATTATTCATA
ATGATAGTAGGAGGCTTGGTAGGTTTAAGAATAGTTTTTGCTGTACTTTCTATAGTGAATAGAGTTAGGC
AGGGATATTCACCATTATCGTTTCAGACCCACCTCCCAACCCCGAGGGGACCCGACAGGCCCGAAGGAAT
AGAAGAAGAAGGTGGAGAGAGAGACAGAGACAGATCCATTCGATTAGTGAACGGATCGGCACTGCGTGCG
CCAATTCTGCAGACAAATGGCAGTATTCATCCACAATTTTAAAAGAAAAGGGGGGATTGGGGGGTACAGT
GCAGGGGAAAGAATAGTAGACATAATAGCAACAGACATACAAACTAAAGAATTACAAAAACAAATTACAA
AAATTCAAAATTTTCGGGTTTATTACAGGGACAGCAGAGATCCAGTTTGGTTAGTACCGGGCCCGAGAGT
TAATTAATTAGTTATTAATAGTAATCAATTACGGGGTCATTAGTTCATAGCCCATATATGGAGTTCCGCG
TTACATAACTTACGGTAAATGGCCCGCCTGGCTGACCGCCCAACGACCCCCGCCCATTGACGTCAATAAT
GACGTATGTTCCCATAGTAACGCCAATAGGGACTTTCCATTGACGTCAATGGGTGGAGTATTTACGGTAA
ACTGCCCACTTGGCAGTACATCAAGTGTATCATATGCCAAGTACGCCCCCTATTGACGTCAATGACGGTA
AATGGCCCGCCTGGCATTATGCCCAGTACATGACCTTATGGGACTTTCCTACTTGGCAGTACATCTACGT
ATTAGTCATCGCTATTACCATGGTGATGCGGTTTTGGCAGTACATCAATGGGCGTGGATAGCGGTTTGAC
TCACGGGGATTTCCAAGTCTCCACCCCATTGACGTCAATGGGAGTTTGTTTTGGCACCAAAATCAACGGG
ACTTTCCAAAATGTCGTAACAACTCCGCCCCATTGACGCAAATGGGCGGTAGGCGTGTACGGTGGGAGGT
CTATATAAGCAGAGCTGGTTTAGTGAACCGTCAGATCCGCTAGCGCTACCGGTCGCCACCATGTACCCAT
ACGATGTTCCAGATTACGCT
[225 nt withheld, positions 7511-7735]
GGATCCGGCGCAACAAACTTCTCTCTGCTGAAACAAGCCGGAGATGTCGAAGAGAATCCTGGACCG
Features (pLannotate 1.2.2; 23 found; start..end, strand, type, name):
   1043..1076    +  protein_bind   loxP: Cre-mediated recombination occurs in the 8-bp core sequence (GCATACAT). Cre recombinase
   1109..1132    +  misc_feature   MCS (fragment): pBluescript multiple cloning site
   1132..1720    +  misc_feature   WPRE: woodchuck hepatitis virus posttranscriptional regulatory element
   1721..1740    +  misc_feature   MCS (fragment): pBluescript multiple cloning site
   1742..2242    +  CDS            nef (fragment): NEF_HV1LA - Experimental evidence at protein level: Swiss-Prot protein existence level 1. Extracellular Nef protein targets CD4(+) T-lymphocytes for apoptosis by interacting with CXCR4 surface receptors. From Human immunodeficiency virus type 1 group M subtype B (isolate Lai) (HIV-1).
   2249..2429    +  LTR            5' LTR (truncated): truncated 5' long terminal repeat (LTR) from HIV-1
   2491..3079    -  rep_origin     ori: high-copy-number ColE1/pMB1/pBR322/pUC origin of replication
   3250..4110    -  CDS            AmpR: β-lactamase; bla; confers resistance to ampicillin, carbenicillin, and related antibiotics
   4111..4215    -  promoter       AmpR promoter: bla
   4274..4326    -  misc_feature   bom (fragment): basis of mobility region from pBR322
   4481..4860    +  enhancer       CMV enhancer: human cytomegalovirus immediate early enhancer
   4861..5060    +  promoter       CMV promoter: human cytomegalovirus (CMV) immediate early promoter
   5078..5258    +  LTR            5' LTR (truncated): truncated 5' long terminal repeat (LTR) from HIV-1
   5305..5430    +  misc_feature   HIV-1 Ψ: packaging signal of human immunodeficiency virus type 1
   5414..5752    +  CDS            HIV-1 gag (fragment): gag protein from human immunodeficiency virus 1; gag
   5927..6160    +  misc_feature   RRE: The Rev response element (RRE) of HIV-1 allows for Rev-dependent mRNA export from the nucleus to the cytoplasm.
   6537..6637    +  CDS            Rev (fragment): human immunodeficiency virus 1 (HIV-1) Rev protein; rev; enhances nuclear export of unspliced and incompletely spliced viral mRNAs
   6687..6804    +  misc_feature   cPPT/CTS: central polypurine tract and central termination sequence of HIV-1
   6929..7232    +  enhancer       CMV enhancer: human cytomegalovirus immediate early enhancer
   7233..7436    +  promoter       CMV promoter: human cytomegalovirus (CMV) immediate early promoter
   7484..7510    +  CDS            3xHA (fragment): three tandem HA epitope tags
   7511..7738    +  CDS            NEDD8 (fragment) (sequence partly withheld): NEDD8_HUMAN - Experimental evidence at protein level: Swiss-Prot protein existence level 1. Ubiquitin-like protein which plays an important role in cell cycle control and embryogenesis. Covalent attachment to its substrates requires prior activation by the E1 complex UBE1C-APPBP1 and linkage to the E2 enzyme UBE2M. Attachment of NEDD8 to cullins activates their associated E3 ubiquitin ligase activity, and thus promotes polyubiquitination and proteasomal degradation of cyclins and other regulatory proteins. From Homo sapiens (Human).
   7801..1023    +  CDS            HygR (fragment) (across the origin): aminoglycoside phosphotransferase from E. coli; aph(4)-Ia; confers resistance to hygromycin
