[The description below was written by a language model from this plasmid's Addgene catalogue record and pLannotate feature annotations shown in this document.]
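Description:
pLC-HA active Nedd8-P2A-Hygro is an HIV-1-based lentiviral expression plasmid of about 7.8 kb, built on the pLCE backbone. It delivers an HA-tagged, pre-processed form of human NEDD8 into mammalian cells. In bacteria it is maintained through a high-copy ColE1/pUC-type origin and an ampicillin resistance gene (β-lactamase). The viral genome is transcribed from a CMV enhancer/promoter fused to a truncated 5' LTR. This is followed by the Ψ packaging signal with a partial gag sequence, the Rev response element for Rev-dependent nuclear export, and the cPPT/CTS. A WPRE downstream of the payload enhances transcript expression. It is followed by a nef fragment and a second truncated LTR that closes the transfer cassette. A single loxP site is annotated between the hygromycin gene and the WPRE, but the record does not state its purpose.

The payload is driven by an internal CMV enhancer/promoter. It encodes an N-terminal HA epitope fused to NEDD8 lacking its five C-terminal amino acids, which mimics the cleaved, mature form that is competent for conjugation to substrates such as cullins. A P2A self-cleaving peptide, named in the catalogue entry but not separately annotated in the feature table, links this to the hygromycin resistance gene. Both proteins are therefore produced from one transcript, and transduced cells can be selected with hygromycin. The NEDD8 cDNA was amplified from an earlier plasmid, modified by mutagenesis and inserted by Gibson assembly. The associated publication describes CRISPR screens for mediators of cereblon modulator toxicity in primary effusion lymphoma, which is consistent with use for stable NEDD8 expression in neddylation studies, although the record does not describe the specific experiment.
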