Addgene plasmid #124307: pLC-HA active Nedd8-P2A-Hygro
Purpose: Lentiviral vector for expression of HA tagged active or C-terminal cleaved Nedd8-P2A-Hygro casette from a CMV promoter
Depositing lab: Eva Gottwein. Depositing organization: Northwestern University. Publication: Genome-wide CRISPR screens reveal genetic mediators of cereblon modulator toxicity in primary effusion lymphoma. Patil A, Manzano M, Gottwein E. Blood Adv. 2019 Jul 23;3(14):2105-2117. doi: 10.1182/bloodadvances.2019031732. PubMed 31300418.
Backbone
  Vector backbone: pLCE
  Total vector size (bp): 7803
  Vector type: Mammalian Expression, Lentiviral
  Selectable markers: Hygromycin
Growth in bacteria
  Bacterial resistance: Ampicillin, 100 μg/mL
  Growth temperature: 37°C
  Growth strain: NEB Stable
  Copy number: High Copy
Gene/Insert
  Gene/Insert name: Nedd8
  Species: H. sapiens (human)
  Insert size (bp): 225
  Mutation: Five C-terminal amino acids missing compared to wild-type Nedd8. The cleaved form represents the active form of Nedd8.
  Entrez Gene: NEDD8 (a.k.a. NEDD-8)
  Promoter: CMV
  Tag / fusion protein: HA (N terminal on insert)
  Cloning method: Gibson Cloning
  Sequencing primers: 5′ -; 3′ -
Resource information
  A portion of this plasmid was derived from a plasmid made by: Nedd8 cDNA from Addgene plasmid 18711 was used as a template for PCR amplification and subsequent mutagenesis.
Terms and licenses: Academic/Nonprofit Terms; Industry Terms: Not Available to Industry
How to cite: pLC-HA active Nedd8-P2A-Hygro was a gift from Eva Gottwein (Addgene plasmid # 124307 ; http://n2t.net/addgene:124307 ; RRID:Addgene_124307)
